Addgene plasmid #116676: pHAGE-SIRPB1-D198N
Purpose: Lentiviral expression of SIRPB1 D198N
Depositing lab: Gordon Mills & Kenneth Scott. Depositing organization: Baylor College of Medicine. Publication: Systematic Functional Annotation of Somatic Mutations in Cancer. Ng PK, Li J, Jeong KJ, Shao S, Chen H, Tsang YH, Sengupta S, Wang Z, Bhavana VH, Tran R, Soewito S, Minussi DC, Moreno D, Kong K, Dogruluk T, Lu H, Gao J, Tokheim C, Zhou DC, Johnson AM, Zeng J, Ip CKM, Ju Z, Wester M, Yu S, Li Y, Vellano CP, Schultz N, Karchin R, Ding L, Lu Y, Cheung LWT, Chen K, Shaw KR, Meric-Bernstam F, Scott KL, Yi S, Sahni N, Liang H, Mills GB. Cancer Cell. 2018 Mar 12;33(3):450-462.e10. doi: 10.1016/j.ccell.2018.01.021. PubMed 29533785.
Backbone
  Vector backbone: pHAGE
  Vector type: Lentiviral
Growth in bacteria
  Bacterial resistance: Ampicillin, 100 μg/mL
  Growth temperature: 37°C
  Growth strain: Stbl3
  Copy number: High Copy
Gene/Insert
  Gene/Insert name: SIRPB1
  Species: H. sapiens (human)
  Mutation: D198N
  Entrez Gene: SIRPB1 (a.k.a. CD172b, FLJ26614, SIRP-BETA-1, DKFZp686A05192)
  Cloning method: Gateway Cloning
Terms and licenses: Academic/Nonprofit Terms; Industry Terms: Not Available to Industry
How to cite: pHAGE-SIRPB1-D198N was a gift from Gordon Mills & Kenneth Scott (Addgene plasmid # 116676 ; http://n2t.net/addgene:116676 ; RRID:Addgene_116676)
