[The description below was written by a language model from this plasmid's Addgene catalogue record and pLannotate feature annotations shown in this document.]
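Description:
pHAGE-SIRPB1-D198N is an HIV-1-based lentiviral expression plasmid built on the pHAGE backbone and carrying a human SIRPB1 open reading frame with the D198N substitution. It is maintained in E. coli through a high-copy ColE1/pUC-type origin and selected with ampicillin via the β-lactamase gene. The viral portion has the layout of a self-inactivating transfer vector: a truncated 5' LTR, the Ψ packaging signal with an adjoining gag fragment, the Rev response element for Rev-dependent nuclear export of the genomic RNA, the cPPT/CTS element, and a ΔU3 3' LTR that silences LTR promoter activity after integration. Short nef, Rev, lacI, SV40 and lac promoter remnants annotated elsewhere appear to be backbone leftovers rather than functional parts.

Between the LTRs, the constitutive human EF-1α promoter drives the SIRPB1 coding sequence, which is flanked by attB1 and attB2 sites consistent with its insertion by Gateway recombination. SIRPB1 encodes an immunoglobulin-like cell surface receptor that activates myeloid cells when associated with TYROBP. Downstream lie T3 and T7 promoter sequences, a V5 epitope tag, an EMCV IRES followed by EGFP, and a WPRE that enhances transcript expression. The IRES allows EGFP to be translated from the same mRNA, marking transduced cells. The V5 tag sits well beyond attB2, and the record does not indicate whether it is fused in frame to SIRPB1. The construct comes from a collection made for systematic functional annotation of somatic cancer mutations, so its intended use is stable expression of this variant in mammalian cells to assess its functional effect.
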