Features (pLannotate 1.2.2; 30 found; start..end, strand, type, name):
    377..634     +  LTR            5' LTR (truncated): truncated 5' long terminal repeat (LTR) from HIV-1
    681..806     +  misc_feature   HIV-1 Ψ: packaging signal of human immunodeficiency virus type 1
    790..1128    +  CDS            HIV-1 gag (fragment): gag protein from human immunodeficiency virus 1; gag
   1303..1536    +  misc_feature   RRE: The Rev response element (RRE) of HIV-1 allows for Rev-dependent mRNA export from the nucleus to the cytoplasm.
   1913..2013    +  CDS            Rev (fragment): human immunodeficiency virus 1 (HIV-1) Rev protein; rev; enhances nuclear export of unspliced and incompletely spliced viral mRNAs
   2058..2175    +  misc_feature   cPPT/CTS: central polypurine tract and central termination sequence of HIV-1
   2223..3401    +  promoter       EF-1α promoter: strong constitutive promoter for human elongation factor EF-1α
   3422..3442    +  protein_bind   attB1: mutant version of attB; core recombination site for the Gateway® BP reaction BP Clonase™
   3463..4656    +  CDS            SIRPB1: SIRB1_HUMAN - Experimental evidence at protein level: Swiss-Prot protein existence level 1. Immunoglobulin-like cell surface receptor involved in the negative regulation of receptor tyrosine kinase-coupled signaling processes. Participates also in the recruitment of tyrosine kinase SYK. Triggers activation of myeloid cells when associated with TYROBP (PubMed:10604985). From Homo sapiens (Human).
   4673..4693    -  protein_bind   attB2: mutant version of attB; core recombination site for the Gateway® BP reaction BP Clonase™
   4702..4720    +  promoter       T3 promoter: promoter for bacteriophage T3 RNA polymerase
   4746..4764    -  promoter       T7 promoter: promoter for bacteriophage T7 RNA polymerase
   4770..4788    -  protein_bind   attB4 (fragment): mutant version of attB; core recombination site for the Gateway® BP reaction BP Clonase™
   4844..4885    +  CDS            V5 tag: epitope tag from simian virus 5
   5011..5473    +  misc_feature   IRES: internal ribosome entry site (IRES) of the encephalomyocarditis virus (EMCV)
   5487..6206    +  CDS            EGFP: the original enhanced GFP (Yang et al., 1996) mammalian codon-optimized
   6220..6808    +  misc_feature   WPRE: woodchuck hepatitis virus posttranscriptional regulatory element
   6816..6881    +  CDS            nef (fragment): NEF_HV1Z2 - Experimental evidence at protein level: Swiss-Prot protein existence level 1. Extracellular Nef protein targets CD4(+) T-lymphocytes for apoptosis by interacting with CXCR4 surface receptors. From Human immunodeficiency virus type 1 group M subtype D (isolate Z2/CDC-Z34) (HIV-1).
   6883..7116    +  LTR            3' LTR (ΔU3): self-inactivating 3' long terminal repeat (LTR) from HIV-1
   7321..7425    +  promoter       AmpR promoter: bla
   7426..8286    +  CDS            AmpR: β-lactamase; bla; confers resistance to ampicillin, carbenicillin, and related antibiotics
   8457..9045    +  rep_origin     ori: high-copy-number ColE1/pMB1/pBR322/pUC origin of replication
   9228..9282    +  CDS            lacI (fragment): lac repressor; lacI; The lac repressor binds to the lac operator to inhibit transcription in E. coli. This inhibition can be relieved by adding lactose or isopropyl-β-D-thiogalactopyranoside (IPTG).
   9288..9381    +  rep_origin     SV40 ori (fragment): SV40 origin of replication
   9406..9443    +  CDS            lacI (fragment): lac repressor; lacI; The lac repressor binds to the lac operator to inhibit transcription in E. coli. This inhibition can be relieved by adding lactose or isopropyl-β-D-thiogalactopyranoside (IPTG).
   9456..9477    +  protein_bind   CAP binding site: CAP binding activates transcription in the presence of cAMP. E. coli catabolite activator protein
   9492..9522    +  promoter       lac promoter: promoter for the E. coli lac operon
   9530..9546    +  protein_bind   lac operator: The lac repressor binds to the lac operator to inhibit transcription in E. coli. This inhibition can be relieved by adding lactose or isopropyl-β-D-thiogalactopyranoside (IPTG). lac repressor encoded by lacI
   9580..9663    +  polyA_signal   SV40 poly(A) signal (fragment): SV40 polyadenylation signal
   9830..329     +  CDS            nef (fragment) (across the origin): NEF_HV1BR - Experimental evidence at protein level: Swiss-Prot protein existence level 1. Extracellular Nef protein targets CD4(+) T-lymphocytes for apoptosis by interacting with CXCR4 surface receptors (PubMed:14990729). From Human immunodeficiency virus type 1 group M subtype B (isolate BRU/LAI) (HIV-1).
>Addgene plasmid #116676 | pHAGE-SIRPB1-D198N | addgene full sequence | sequence record 252982 | Addgene NGS Result
TGGAAGGGCTAATTCACTCCCAAAGAAGACAAGATATCCTTGATCTGTGGATCTACCACACACAAGGCTA
CTTCCCTGATTAGCAGAACTACACACCAGGGCCAGGGGTCAGATATCCACTGACCTTTGGATGGTGCTAC
AAGCTAGTACCAGTTGAGCCAGATAAGGTAGAAGAGGCCAATAAAGGAGAGAACACCAGCTTGTTACACC
CTGTGAGCCTGCATGGGATGGATGACCCGGAGAGAGAAGTGTTAGAGTGGAGGTTTGACAGCCGCCTAGC
ATTTCATCACGTGGCCCGAGAGCTGCATCCGGAGTACTTCAAGAACTGCTGATATCGAGCTTGCTACAAG
GGACTTTCCGCTGGGGACTTTCCAGGGAGGCGTGGCCTGGGCGGGACTGGGGAGTGGCGAGCCCTCAGAT
CCTGCATATAAGCAGCTGCTTTTTGCCTGTACTGGGTCTCTCTGGTTAGACCAGATCTGAGCCTGGGAGC
TCTCTGGCTAACTAGGGAACCCACTGCTTAAGCCTCAATAAAGCTTGCCTTGAGTGCTTCAAGTAGTGTG
TGCCCGTCTGTTGTGTGACTCTGGTAACTAGAGATCCCTCAGACCCTTTTAGTCAGTGTGGAAAATCTCT
AGCAGTGGCGCCCGAACAGGGACTTGAAAGCGAAAGGGAAACCAGAGGAGCTCTCTCGACGCAGGACTCG
GCTTGCTGAAGCGCGCACGGCAAGAGGCGAGGGGCGGCGACTGGTGAGTACGCCAAAAATTTTGACTAGC
GGAGGCTAGAAGGAGAGAGATGGGTGCGAGAGCGTCAGTATTAAGCGGGGGAGAATTAGATCGCGATGGG
AAAAAATTCGGTTAAGGCCAGGGGGAAAGAAAAAATATAAATTAAAACATATAGTATGGGCAAGCAGGGA
GCTAGAACGATTCGCAGTTAATCCTGGCCTGTTAGAAACATCAGAAGGCTGTAGACAAATACTGGGACAG
CTACAACCATCCCTTCAGACAGGATCAGAAGAACTTAGATCATTATATAATACAGTAGCAACCCTCTATT
GTGTGCATCAAAGGATAGAGATAAAAGACACCAAGGAAGCTTTAGACAAGATAGAGGAAGAGCAAAACAA
AAGTAAGACCACCGCACAGCAAGCGGCCGGCCGCTGATCTTCAGACCTGGAGGAGGAGATATGAGGGACA
ATTGGAGAAGTGAATTATATAAATATAAAGTAGTAAAAATTGAACCATTAGGAGTAGCACCCACCAAGGC
AAAGAGAAGAGTGGTGCAGAGAGAAAAAAGAGCAGTGGGAATAGGAGCTTTGTTCCTTGGGTTCTTGGGA
GCAGCAGGAAGCACTATGGGCGCAGCGTCAATGACGCTGACGGTACAGGCCAGACAATTATTGTCTGGTA
TAGTGCAGCAGCAGAACAATTTGCTGAGGGCTATTGAGGCGCAACAGCATCTGTTGCAACTCACAGTCTG
GGGCATCAAGCAGCTCCAGGCAAGAATCCTGGCTGTGGAAAGATACCTAAAGGATCAACAGCTCCTGGGG
ATTTGGGGTTGCTCTGGAAAACTCATTTGCACCACTGCTGTGCCTTGGAATGCTAGTTGGAGTAATAAAT
CTCTGGAACAGATTTGGAATCACACGACCTGGATGGAGTGGGACAGAGAAATTAACAATTACACAAGCTT
AATACACTCCTTAATTGAAGAATCGCAAAACCAGCAAGAAAAGAATGAACAAGAATTATTGGAATTAGAT
AAATGGGCAAGTTTGTGGAATTGGTTTAACATAACAAATTGGCTGTGGTATATAAAATTATTCATAATGA
TAGTAGGAGGCTTGGTAGGTTTAAGAATAGTTTTTGCTGTACTTTCTATAGTGAATAGAGTTAGGCAGGG
ATATTCACCATTATCGTTTCAGACCCACCTCCCAACCCCGAGGGGACCCGACAGGCCCGAAGGAATAGAA
GAAGAAGGTGGAGAGAGAGACAGAGACAGATCCATTCGATTAGTGAACGGATCTCGACGGTATCGCCGAA
TTCACAAATGGCAGTATTCATCCACAATTTTAAAAGAAAAGGGGGGATTGGGGGGTACAGTGCAGGGGAA
AGAATAGTAGACATAATAGCAACAGACATACAAACTAAAGAATTACAAAAACAAATTACAAAAATTCAAA
ATTTTCGGGTTTATTACAGGGACAGCAGAGATCCAGTTTGGACTAGTCGTGAGGCTCCGGTGCCCGTCAG
TGGGCAGAGCGCACATCGCCCACAGTCCCCGAGAAGTTGGGGGGAGGGGTCGGCAATTGAACCGGTGCCT
AGAGAAGGTGGCGCGGGGTAAACTGGGAAAGTGATGTCGTGTACTGGCTCCGCCTTTTTCCCGAGGGTGG
GGGAGAACCGTATATAAGTGCAGTAGTCGCCGTGAACGTTCTTTTTCGCAACGGGTTTGCCGCCAGAACA
CAGGTAAGTGCCGTGTGTGGTTCCCGCGGGCCTGGCCTCTTTACGGGTTATGGCCCTTGCGTGCCTTGAA
TTACTTCCACCTGGCTGCAGTACGTGATTCTTGATCCCGAGCTTCGGGTTGGAAGTGGGTGGGAGAGTTC
GAGGCCTTGCGCTTAAGGAGCCCCTTCGCCTCGTGCTTGAGTTGAGGCCTGGCCTGGGCGCTGGGGCCGC
CGCGTGCGAATCTGGTGGCACCTTCGCGCCTGTCTCGCTGCTTTCGATAAGTCTCTAGCCATTTAAAATT
TTTGATGACCTGCTGCGACGCTTTTTTTCTGGCAAGATAGTCTTGTAAATGCGGGCCAAGATCTGCACAC
TGGTATTTCGGTTTTTGGGGCCGCGGGCGGCGACGGGGCCCGTGCGTCCCAGCGCACATGTTCGGCGAGG
CGGGGCCTGCGAGCGCGGCCACCGAGAATCGGACGGGGGTAGTCTCAAGCTGGCCGGCCTGCTCTGGTGC
CTGGCCTCGCGCCGCCGTGTATCGCCCCGCCCTGGGCGGCAAGGCTGGCCCGGTCGGCACCAGTTGCGTG
AGCGGAAAGATGGCCGCTTCCCGGCCCTGCTGCAGGGAGCTCAAAATGGAGGACGCGGCGCTCGGGAGAG
CGGGCGGGTGAGTCACCCACACAAAGGAAAAGGGCCTTTCCGTCCTCAGCCGTCGCTTCATGTGACTCCA
CGGAGTACCGGGCGCCGTCCAGGCACCTCGATTAGTTCTCGAGCTTTTGGAGTACGTCGTCTTTAGGTTG
GGGGGAGGGGTTTTATGCGATGGAGTTTCCCCACACTGAGTGGGTGGAGACTGAAGTTAGGCCAGCTTGG
CACTTGATGTAATTCTCCTTGGAATTTGCCCTTTTTGAGTTTGGATCTTGGTTCATTCTCAAGCCTCAGA
CAGTGGTTCAAAGTTTTTTTCTTCCATTTCAGGTGTCGTGAAGCGGCCCTGCAGATATCAACAAGTTTGT
ACAAAAAAGCAGAAGGGCCGTCAAGGCCCACCATGCCCGTGCCAGCCTCCTGGCCCCACCTTCCTAGTCC
TTTCCTGCTGATGACGCTACTGCTGGGGAGACTCACAGGAGTGGCAGGTGAGGACGAGCTACAGGTGATT
CAGCCTGAAAAGTCCGTATCAGTTGCAGCTGGAGAGTCGGCCACTCTGCGCTGTGCTATGACGTCCCTGA
TCCCTGTGGGGCCCATCATGTGGTTTAGAGGAGCTGGAGCAGGCCGGGAATTAATCTACAATCAGAAAGA
AGGCCACTTCCCACGGGTAACAACTGTTTCAGAACTCACAAAGAGAAACAACCTGGACTTTTCCATCAGC
ATCAGTAACATCACCCCAGCAGACGCCGGCACCTACTACTGTGTGAAGTTCCGGAAAGGGAGCCCTGACG
ACGTGGAGTTTAAGTCTGGAGCAGGCACTGAGCTGTCTGTGCGCGCCAAACCCTCTGCCCCCGTGGTATC
GGGCCCTGCGGTGAGGGCCACACCTGAGCACACAGTGAGCTTCACCTGCGAGTCCCATGGCTTCTCTCCC
AGAGACATCACCCTGAAATGGTTCAAAAATGGGAATGAGCTCTCAGACTTCCAGACCAACGTGAACCCCG
CAGGAGACAGTGTGTCCTACAGCATCCACAGCACAGCCAGGGTGGTGCTGACCCGTGGGGACGTTCACTC
TCAAGTCATCTGCGAGATAGCCCACATCACCTTGCAGGGGGACCCTCTTCGTGGGACTGCCAACTTGTCT
GAGGCCATCCGAGTTCCACCCACCTTGGAGGTTACTCAACAGCCCATGAGGGCAGAGAACCAGGCAAACG
TCACCTGCCAGGTGAGCAATTTCTACCCCCGGGGACTACAGCTGACCTGGTTGGAGAATGGAAATGTGTC
CCGGACAGAAACAGCTTCGACCCTCATAGAGAACAAGGATGGCACCTACAACTGGATGAGCTGGCTCCTG
GTGAACACCTGTGCCCACAGGGACGATGTGGTGCTCACCTGTCAGGTGGAGCATGATGGGCAGCAAGCAG
TCAGCAAAAGCTATGCCCTGGAGATCTCAGCGCACCAGAAGGAGCACGGCTCAGATATCACCCATGAAGC
AGCGCTGGCTCCTACTGCTCCACTCCTCGTAGCTCTCCTCCTGGGCCCCAAGCTGCTACTGGTGGTTGGT
GTCTCTGCCATCTACATCTGCTGGAAACAGAAGGCCTAAGGCCTCATGGGCCCAGCTTTCTTGTACAAAG
TGGTGATATCCAATTAACCCTCACTAAAGGAAATGTGTGTTTAGTAGTTGTAAACCCTATAGTGAGTCGT
ATTACCACCCAACTTTTCTATACAAAGTGGTTGATATCCAGCACAGTGGCGGCCGCTCGAGTCTAGAGGG
CCCGCGGTTCGAAGGTAAGCCTATCCCTAACCCTCTCCTCGGTCTCGATTCTACGCGTACCGGTTAGTAA
TGAGATCCCTCCCCCCCCCCTAACGTTACTGGCCGAAGCCGCTTGGAATAAGGCCGGTGTGCGTTTGTCT
ATATGTTATTTTCCACCATATTGCCGTCTTTTGGCAATGTGAGGGCCCGGAAACCTGGCCCTGTCTTCTT
GACGAGCATTCCTAGGGGTCTTTCCCCTCTCGCCAAAGGAATGCAAGGTCTGTTGAATGTCGTGAAGGAA
GCAGTTCCTCTGGAAGCTTCTTGAAGACAAACAACGTCTGTAGCGACCCTTTGCAGGCAGCGGAACCCCC
CACCTGGCGACAGGTGCCTCTGCGGCCAAAAGCCACGTGTATAAGATACACCTGCAAAGGCGGCACAACC
CCAGTGCCACGTTGTGAGTTGGATAGTTGTGGAAAGAGTCAAATGGCTCTCCTCAAGCGTATTCAACAAG
GGGCTGAAGGATGCCCAGAAGGTACCCCATTGTATGGGATCTGATCTGGGGCCTCGGTGCACATGCTTTA
CATGTGTTTAGTCGAGGTTAAAAAAACGTCTAGGCCCCCCGAACCACGGGGACGTGGTTTTCCTTTGAAA
AACACGATGATAATATGGCCACACATATGGTGAGCAAGGGCGAGGAGCTGTTCACCGGGGTGGTGCCCAT
CCTGGTCGAGCTGGACGGCGACGTAAACGGCCACAAGTTCAGCGTGTCCGGCGAGGGCGAGGGCGATGCC
ACCTACGGCAAGCTGACCCTGAAGTTCATCTGCACCACCGGCAAGCTGCCCGTGCCCTGGCCCACCCTCG
TGACCACCCTGACCTACGGCGTGCAGTGCTTCAGCCGCTACCCCGACCACATGAAGCAGCACGACTTCTT
CAAGTCCGCCATGCCCGAAGGCTACGTCCAGGAGCGCACCATCTTCTTCAAGGACGACGGCAACTACAAG
ACCCGCGCCGAGGTGAAGTTCGAGGGCGACACCCTGGTGAACCGCATCGAGCTGAAGGGCATCGACTTCA
AGGAGGACGGCAACATCCTGGGGCACAAGCTGGAGTACAACTACAACAGCCACAACGTCTATATCATGGC
CGACAAGCAGAAGAACGGCATCAAGGTGAACTTCAAGATCCGCCACAACATCGAGGACGGCAGCGTGCAG
CTCGCCGACCACTACCAGCAGAACACCCCCATCGGCGACGGCCCCGTGCTGCTGCCCGACAACCACTACC
TGAGCACCCAGTCCGCCCTGAGCAAAGACCCCAACGAGAAGCGCGATCACATGGTCCTGCTGGAGTTCGT
GACCGCCGCCGGGATCACTCTCGGCATGGACGAGCTGTACAAGTAAATCGATAGATCCTAATCAACCTCT
GGATTACAAAATTTGTGAAAGATTGACTGGTATTCTTAACTATGTTGCTCCTTTTACGCTATGTGGATAC
GCTGCTTTAATGCCTTTGTATCATGCTATTGCTTCCCGTATGGCTTTCATTTTCTCCTCCTTGTATAAAT
CCTGGTTGCTGTCTCTTTATGAGGAGTTGTGGCCCGTTGTCAGGCAACGTGGCGTGGTGTGCACTGTGTT
TGCTGACGCAACCCCCACTGGTTGGGGCATTGCCACCACCTGTCAGCTCCTTTCCGGGACTTTCGCTTTC
CCCCTCCCTATTGCCACGGCGGAACTCATCGCCGCCTGCCTTGCCCGCTGCTGGACAGGGGCTCGGCTGT
TGGGCACTGACAATTCCGTGGTGTTGTCGGGGAAATCATCGTCCTTTCCTTGGCTGCTCGCCTGTGTTGC
CACCTGGATTCTGCGCGGGACGTCCTTCTGCTACGTCCCTTCGGCCCTCAATCCAGCGGACCTTCCTTCC
CGCGGCCTGCTGCCGGCTCTGCGGCCTCTTCCGCGTCTTCGCCTTCGCCCTCAGACGAGTCGGATCTCCC
TTTGGGCCGCCTCCCCGCCTGAGATCCTTTAAGACCAATGACTTACAAGGCAGCTGTAGATCTTAGCCAC
TTTTTAAAAGAAAAGGGGGGACTGGAAGGGCTAATTCACTCCCAACGAAGACAAGATCTGCTTTTTGCTT
GTACTGGGTCTCTCTGGTTAGACCAGATCTGAGCCTGGGAGCTCTCTGGCTAACTAGGGAACCCACTGCT
TAAGCCTCAATAAAGCTTGCCTTGAGTGCTTCAAGTAGTGTGTGCCCGTCTGTTGTGTGACTCTGGTAAC
TAGAGATCCCTCAGACCCTTTTAGTCAGTGTGGAAAATCTCTAGCAGTAGTAGTTCATGTCATCTTATTA
TTCAGTATTTATAACTTGCAAAGAAATGAATATCAGAGAGTGAGAGGCCCGGGTTAATTAAGGAAAGGGC
TAGATCATTCTTGAAGACGAAAGGGCCTCGTGATACGCCTATTTTTATAGGTTAATGTCATGATAATAAT
GGTTTCTTAGACGTCAGGTGGCACTTTTCGGGGAAATGTGCGCGGAACCCCTATTTGTTTATTTTTCTAA
ATACATTCAAATATGTATCCGCTCATGAGACAATAACCCTGATAAATGCTTCAATAATATTGAAAAAGGA
AGAGTATGAGTATTCAACATTTCCGTGTCGCCCTTATTCCCTTTTTTGCGGCATTTTGCCTTCCTGTTTT
TGCTCACCCAGAAACGCTGGTGAAAGTAAAAGATGCTGAAGATCAGTTGGGTGCACGAGTGGGTTACATC
GAACTGGATCTCAACAGCGGTAAGATCCTTGAGAGTTTTCGCCCCGAAGAACGTTTTCCAATGATGAGCA
CTTTTAAAGTTCTGCTATGTGGCGCGGTATTATCCCGTGTTGACGCCGGGCAAGAGCAACTCGGTCGCCG
CATACACTATTCTCAGAATGACTTGGTTGAGTACTCACCAGTCACAGAAAAGCATCTTACGGATGGCATG
ACAGTAAGAGAATTATGCAGTGCTGCCATAACCATGAGTGATAACACTGCGGCCAACTTACTTCTGACAA
CGATCGGAGGACCGAAGGAGCTAACCGCTTTTTTGCACAACATGGGGGATCATGTAACTCGCCTTGATCG
TTGGGAACCGGAGCTGAATGAAGCCATACCAAACGACGAGCGTGACACCACGATGCCTGTAGCAATGGCA
ACAACGTTGCGCAAACTATTAACTGGCGAACTACTTACTCTAGCTTCCCGGCAACAATTAATAGACTGGA
TGGAGGCGGATAAAGTTGCAGGACCACTTCTGCGCTCGGCCCTTCCGGCTGGCTGGTTTATTGCTGATAA
ATCTGGAGCCGGTGAGCGTGGGTCTCGCGGTATCATTGCAGCACTGGGGCCAGATGGTAAGCCCTCCCGT
ATCGTAGTTATCTACACGACGGGGAGTCAGGCAACTATGGATGAACGAAATAGACAGATCGCTGAGATAG
GTGCCTCACTGATTAAGCATTGGTAACTGTCAGACCAAGTTTACTCATATATACTTTAGATTGATTTAAA
ACTTCATTTTTAATTTAAAAGGATCTAGGTGAAGATCCTTTTTGATAATCTCATGACCAAAATCCCTTAA
CGTGAGTTTTCGTTCCACTGAGCGTCAGACCCCGTAGAAAAGATCAAAGGATCTTCTTGAGATCCTTTTT
TTCTGCGCGTAATCTGCTGCTTGCAAACAAAAAAACCACCGCTACCAGCGGTGGTTTGTTTGCCGGATCA
AGAGCTACCAACTCTTTTTCCGAAGGTAACTGGCTTCAGCAGAGCGCAGATACCAAATACTGTTCTTCTA
GTGTAGCCGTAGTTAGGCCACCACTTCAAGAACTCTGTAGCACCGCCTACATACCTCGCTCTGCTAATCC
TGTTACCAGTGGCTGCTGCCAGTGGCGATAAGTCGTGTCTTACCGGGTTGGACTCAAGACGATAGTTACC
GGATAAGGCGCAGCGGTCGGGCTGAACGGGGGGTTCGTGCACACAGCCCAGCTTGGAGCGAACGACCTAC
ACCGAACTGAGATACCTACAGCGTGAGCTATGAGAAAGCGCCACGCTTCCCGAAGGGAGAAAGGCGGACA
GGTATCCGGTAAGCGGCAGGGTCGGAACAGGAGAGCGCACGAGGGAGCTTCCAGGGGGAAACGCCTGGTA
TCTTTATAGTCCTGTCGGGTTTCGCCACCTCTGACTTGAGCGTCGATTTTTGTGATGCTCGTCAGGGGGG
CGGAGCCTATGGAAAAACGCCAGCAACGCGGCCTTTTTACGGTTCCTGGCCTTTTGCTGGCCTTTTGCTC
ACATGTTCTTTCCTGCGTTATCCCCTGATTCTGTGGATAACCGTATTACCGCCTTTGAGTGAGCTGATAC
CGCTCGCCGCAGCCGAACGACCGAGCGCAGCGAGTCAGTGAGCGAGGAAGCGGAAGAGCGCCCAATACGC
AAACCGCCTCTCCCCGCGCGTTGGCCGATTCATTAATGCAGCAAGCTCATGGCTGACTAATTTTTTTTAT
TTATGCAGAGGCCGAGGCCGCCTCGGCCTCTGAGCTATTCCAGAAGTAGTGAGGAGGCTTTTTTGGAGGC
CTAGGCTTTTGCAAAAAGCTCCCCGTGGCACGACAGGTTTCCCGACTGGAAAGCGGGCAGTGAGCGCAAC
GCAATTAATGTGAGTTAGCTCACTCATTAGGCACCCCAGGCTTTACACTTTATGCTTCCGGCTCGTATGT
TGTGTGGAATTGTGAGCGGATAACAATTTCACACAGGAAACAGCTATGACATGATTACGAATTTCACAAA
TAAAGCATTTTTTTCACTGCATTCTAGTTGTGGTTTGTCCAAACTCATCAATGTATCTTATCATGTCTGG
ATCAACTGGATAACTCAAGCTAACCAAAATCATCCCAAACTTCCCACCCCATACCCTATTACCACTGCCA
ATTACCTGTGGTTTCATTTACTCTAAACCTGTGATTCCTCTGAATTATTTTCATTTTAAAGAAATTGTAT
TTGTTAAATATGTACTACAAACTTAGTAGT
