>Addgene plasmid #116676 | pHAGE-SIRPB1-D198N | depositor partial sequence | sequence record 219551 | insert
ATGCCCGTGCCAGCCTCCTGGCCCCACCTTCCTAGTCCTTTCCTGCTGATGACGCTACTGCTGGGGAGAC
TCACAGGAGTGGCAGGTGAGGACGAGCTACAGGTGATTCAGCCTGAAAAGTCCGTATCAGTTGCAGCTGG
AGAGTCGGCCACTCTGCGCTGTGCTATGACGTCCCTGATCCCTGTGGGGCCCATCATGTGGTTTAGAGGA
GCTGGAGCAGGCCGGGAATTAATCTACAATCAGAAAGAAGGCCACTTCCCACGGGTAACAACTGTTTCAG
AACTCACAAAGAGAAACAACCTGGACTTTTCCATCAGCATCAGTAACATCACCCCAGCAGACGCCGGCAC
CTACTACTGTGTGAAGTTCCGGAAAGGGAGCCCTGACGACGTGGAGTTTAAGTCTGGAGCAGGCACTGAG
CTGTCTGTGCGCGCCAAACCCTCTGCCCCCGTGGTATCGGGCCCTGCGGTGAGGGCCACACCTGAGCACA
CAGTGAGCTTCACCTGCGAGTCCCATGGCTTCTCTCCCAGAGACATCACCCTGAAATGGTTCAAAAATGG
GAATGAGCTCTCAGACTTCCAGACCAACGTGAACCCCGCAGGAGACAGTGTGTCCTACAGCATCCACAGC
ACAGCCAGGGTGGTGCTGACCCGTGGGGACGTTCACTCTCAAGTCATCTGCGAGATAGCCCACATCACCT
TGCAGGGGGACCCTCTTCGTGGGACTGCCAACTTGTCTGAGGCCATCCGAGTTCCACCCACCTTGGAGGT
TACTCAACAGCCCATGAGGGCAGAGAACCAGGCAAACGTCACCTGCCAGGTGAGCAATTTCTACCCCCGG
GGACTACAGCTGACCTGGTTGGAGAATGGAAATGTGTCCCGGACAGAAACAGCTTCGACCCTCATAGAGA
ACAAGGATGGCACCTACAACTGGATGAGCTGGCTCCTGGTGAACACCTGTGCCCACAGGGACGATGTGGT
GCTCACCTGTCAGGTGGAGCATGATGGGCAGCAAGCAGTCAGCAAAAGCTATGCCCTGGAGATCTCAGCG
CACCAGAAGGAGCACGGCTCAGATATCACCCATGAAGCAGCGCTGGCTCCTACTGCTCCACTCCTCGTAG
CTCTCCTCCTGGGCCCCAAGCTGCTACTGGTGGTTGGTGTCTCTGCCATCTACATCTGCTGGAAACAGAA
GGCCTAA
